Addgene plasmid #154913: pCS2+-PIF6-EGFP
Purpose: 1-100 amino acids of Arabidopsis PIF6 (Gene ID: 825382), tagged with EGFP fluorescent protein. Mammalian codon optimised.
Depositing lab: Clare Buckley & Jonathan Clarke. Depositing organization: King's College London. Publication: Reversible Optogenetic Control of Subcellular Protein Localization in a Live Vertebrate Embryo. Buckley CE, Moore RE, Reade A, Goldberg AR, Weiner OD, Clarke JD. Dev Cell. 2016 Jan 11;36(1):117-26. doi: 10.1016/j.devcel.2015.12.011. PubMed 26766447.
Backbone
  Vector backbone: pCS2+
  Backbone manufacturer: RZPD
  Backbone size w/o insert (bp): 4095
  Total vector size (bp): 5122
  Vector type: Mammalian Expression ; xenopus/avian/zebrafish
Growth in bacteria
  Bacterial resistance: Ampicillin, 100 μg/mL
  Growth temperature: 37°C
  Growth strain: DH5alpha
  Copy number: High Copy
Gene/Insert
  Gene/Insert name: phytochrome interacting factor 3-like 2 (alt name: PIF6, PIL2)
  Species: A. thaliana (mustard weed)
  Insert size (bp): 1056
  Mutation: 1-100 amino acids of Arabidopsis PIF6
  GenBank ID: 825382
  Entrez Gene: PIL2 (a.k.a. AT3G62090, PHYTOCHROME-INTERACTING FACTOR 6, PIF6, phytochrome interacting factor 3-like 2)
  Promoter: CMV
  Tag / fusion protein: EGFP (C terminal on insert)
  Cloning method: Gibson Cloning
  Sequencing primers: 5′ SP6 Forward ATTTAGGTGACACTATAG; 3′ M13 Reverse GGAAACAGCTATGACCATG, T3 Forward AATTAACCCTCACTAAAGGG
Terms and licenses: Academic/Nonprofit Terms; Industry Terms: Not Available to Industry
How to cite: pCS2+-PIF6-EGFP was a gift from Clare Buckley & Jonathan Clarke (Addgene plasmid # 154913 ; http://n2t.net/addgene:154913 ; RRID:Addgene_154913)
