[The description below was written by a language model from this plasmid's Addgene catalogue record and pLannotate feature annotations shown in this document.]
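Description:
pCS2+-PIF6-EGFP is a roughly 5.1 kb expression plasmid built on the pCS2+ backbone, a multipurpose vector used for expression in mammalian cells and in Xenopus, avian and zebrafish embryos. It is maintained in E. coli as a high-copy plasmid through a ColE1/pUC-type origin and selected with ampicillin via the β-lactamase gene. An f1 origin and remnants of the lac region (lac promoter and operator, CAP site, and lacZα and lacI fragments) are also annotated as backbone carry-over.

The insert, assembled by Gibson cloning, encodes the first 100 amino acids of Arabidopsis thaliana PIF6 (also called PIL2, phytochrome interacting factor 3-like 2). It is codon-optimised for mammalian expression and fused at its C terminus to EGFP. The fusion sits downstream of the simian cytomegalovirus IE94 enhancer/promoter, which spans the plasmid's numbering origin and drives strong expression in vertebrate cells, and it is followed by an SV40 polyadenylation signal. An SP6 promoter lies between the CMV promoter and the coding sequence, so capped sense mRNA can be made by in vitro transcription, the usual way pCS2+ constructs are delivered into embryos by injection. A T3 promoter faces the opposite direction downstream of the cassette.

The N-terminal PIF6 fragment is the part that binds phytochrome B in a light-dependent way, making this construct the fluorescent, recruitable half of a PhyB/PIF optogenetic pair. The associated publication concerns reversible optogenetic control of subcellular protein localisation in a live vertebrate embryo. There, EGFP fluorescence would report relocalisation of the PIF6 fusion to wherever a phytochrome partner is anchored. That partner is not encoded on this plasmid.
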