Features (pLannotate 1.2.2; 15 found; start..end, strand, type, name):
     35..53      +  promoter       SP6 promoter: promoter for bacteriophage SP6 RNA polymerase
    106..435     +  CDS            PIF6 (fragment): PIF6_ARATH - Also known as BHLH132, EN111, PIL2. Experimental evidence at protein level: Swiss-Prot protein existence level 1. From Arabidopsis thaliana (Mouse-ear cress).
    448..1164    +  CDS            EGFP: the original enhanced GFP (Yang et al., 1996) mammalian codon-optimized
   1171..1305    -  polyA_signal   SV40 poly(A) signal: SV40 polyadenylation signal
   1418..1436    -  promoter       T3 promoter: promoter for bacteriophage T3 RNA polymerase
   1481..1497    -  protein_bind   lac operator: The lac repressor binds to the lac operator to inhibit transcription in E. coli. This inhibition can be relieved by adding lactose or isopropyl-β-D-thiogalactopyranoside (IPTG). lac repressor encoded by lacI
   1505..1535    -  promoter       lac promoter: promoter for the E. coli lac operon
   1550..1571    -  protein_bind   CAP binding site: CAP binding activates transcription in the presence of cAMP. E. coli catabolite activator protein
   1584..1676    -  CDS            lacI (fragment): lac repressor; lacI; The lac repressor binds to the lac operator to inhibit transcription in E. coli. This inhibition can be relieved by adding lactose or isopropyl-β-D-thiogalactopyranoside (IPTG).
   1859..2447    -  rep_origin     ori: high-copy-number ColE1/pMB1/pBR322/pUC origin of replication
   2618..3478    -  CDS            AmpR: β-lactamase; bla; confers resistance to ampicillin, carbenicillin, and related antibiotics
   3479..3583    -  promoter       AmpR promoter: bla
   3636..4064    -  rep_origin     f1 ori (sequence partly withheld): f1 bacteriophage origin of replication; arrow indicates direction of (+) strand synthesis
   4069..4135    -  CDS            lacZα (fragment): LacZα fragment of β-galactosidase; lacZ fragment
   4142..5119    +  promoter       CMV IE94 promoter: enhancer/promoter region of simian cytomegalovirus major immediate early transcription unit IE94
>Addgene plasmid #154913 | pCS2+-PIF6-EGFP | addgene full sequence | sequence record 308719 | Addgene NGS Result
CGCCATTCTGCCTGGGGACGTCGGAGCAAGCTTGATTTAGGTGACACTATAGAATACAAGCTACTTGTTC
TTTTTGCAGGATCCCATCGATTCGAATTCGCCACCATGATGTTCCTTCCTACTGATTATTGTTGCAGACT
GAGCGACCAGGAATACATGGAACTCGTCTTCGAGAACGGACAGATACTCGCAAAAGGCCAGAGGTCAAAT
GTTAGTCTCCATAATCAGCGGACGAAAAGCATCATGGATCTGTATGAGGCCGAATACAACGAAGATTTTA
TGAAAAGTATTATCCATGGAGGGGGTGGCGCTATTACCAACCTGGGAGATACCCAAGTGGTCCCACAGTC
CCACGTAGCAGCCGCTCACGAGACCAATATGCTGGAGTCCAACAAACACGTAGACACGCGTGATATCGAT
TCCGCAGGCTCTGCTGGCTCAGCAGGCGTGAGCAAGGGCGAGGAGCTGTTCACCGGGGTGGTGCCCATCC
TGGTCGAGCTGGACGGCGACGTAAACGGCCACAAGTTCAGCGTGTCCGGCGAGGGCGAGGGCGATGCCAC
CTACGGCAAGCTGACCCTGAAGTTCATCTGCACCACCGGCAAGCTGCCCGTGCCCTGGCCCACCCTCGTG
ACCACCCTGACCTACGGCGTGCAGTGCTTCAGCCGCTACCCCGACCACATGAAGCAGCACGACTTCTTCA
AGTCCGCCATGCCCGAAGGCTACGTCCAGGAGCGCACCATCTTCTTCAAGGACGACGGCAACTACAAGAC
CCGCGCCGAGGTGAAGTTCGAGGGCGACACCCTGGTGAACCGCATCGAGCTGAAGGGCATCGACTTCAAG
GAGGACGGCAACATCCTGGGGCACAAGCTGGAGTACAACTACAACAGCCACAACGTCTATATCATGGCCG
ACAAGCAGAAGAACGGCATCAAGGTGAACTTCAAGATCCGCCACAACATCGAGGACGGCAGCGTGCAGCT
CGCCGACCACTACCAGCAGAACACCCCCATCGGCGACGGCCCCGTGCTGCTGCCCGACAACCACTACCTG
AGCACCCAGTCCGCCCTGAGCAAAGACCCCAACGAGAAGCGCGATCACATGGTCCTGCTGGAGTTCGTGA
CCGCCGCCGGGATCACTCTCGGCATGGACGAGCTGTACAAGTAATACGTAGATCCAGACATGATAAGATA
CATTGATGAGTTTGGACAAACCACAACTAGAATGCAGTGAAAAAAATGCTTTATTTGTGAAATTTGTGAT
GCTATTGCTTTATTTGTAACCATTATAAGCTGCAATAAACAAGTTAACAACAACAATTGCATTCATTTTA
TGTTTCAGGTTCAGGGGGAGGTGTGGGAGGTTTTTTAATTCGCGGCCGCGGCGCCAATGCATTGGGCCCG
GTACCCAGCTTTTGTTCCCTTTAGTGAGGGTTAATTGCGCGCTTGGCGTAATCATGGTCATAGCTGTTTC
CTGTGTGAAATTGTTATCCGCTCACAATTCCACACAACATACGAGCCGGGAGCATAAAGTGTAAAGCCTG
GGGTGCCTAATGAGTGAGCTAACTCACATTAATTGCGTTGCGCTCACTGCCCGCTTTCCAGTCGGGAAAC
CTGTCGTGCCAGCTGCATTAATGAATCGGCCAACGCGCGGGGAGAGGCGGTTTGCGTATTGGGCGCTCTT
CCGCTTCCTCGCTCACTGACTCGCTGCGCTCGGTCGTTCGGCTGCGGCGAGCGGTATCAGCTCACTCAAA
GGCGGTAATACGGTTATCCACAGAATCAGGGGATAACGCAGGAAAGAACATGTGAGCAAAAGGCCAGCAA
AAGGCCAGGAACCGTAAAAAGGCCGCGTTGCTGGCGTTTTTCCATAGGCTCCGCCCCCCTGACGAGCATC
ACAAAAATCGACGCTCAAGTCAGAGGTGGCGAAACCCGACAGGACTATAAAGATACCAGGCGTTTCCCCC
TGGAAGCTCCCTCGTGCGCTCTCCTGTTCCGACCCTGCCGCTTACCGGATACCTGTCCGCCTTTCTCCCT
TCGGGAAGCGTGGCGCTTTCTCATAGCTCACGCTGTAGGTATCTCAGTTCGGTGTAGGTCGTTCGCTCCA
AGCTGGGCTGTGTGCACGAACCCCCCGTTCAGCCCGACCGCTGCGCCTTATCCGGTAACTATCGTCTTGA
GTCCAACCCGGTAAGACACGACTTATCGCCACTGGCAGCAGCCACTGGTAACAGGATTAGCAGAGCGAGG
TATGTAGGCGGTGCTACAGAGTTCTTGAAGTGGTGGCCTAACTACGGCTACACTAGAAGAACAGTATTTG
GTATCTGCGCTCTGCTGAAGCCAGTTACCTTCGGAAAAAGAGTTGGTAGCTCTTGATCCGGCAAACAAAC
CACCGCTGGTAGCGGTGGTTTTTTTGTTTGCAAGCAGCAGATTACGCGCAGAAAAAAAGGATCTCAAGAA
GATCCTTTGATCTTTTCTACGGGGTCTGACGCTCAGTGGAACGAAAACTCACGTTAAGGGATTTTGGTCA
TGAGATTATCAAAAAGGATCTTCACCTAGATCCTTTTAAATTAAAAATGAAGTTTTAAATCAATCTAAAG
TATATATGAGTAAACTTGGTCTGACAGTTACCAATGCTTAATCAGTGAGGCACCTATCTCAGCGATCTGT
CTATTTCGTTCATCCATAGTTGCCTGACTCCCCGTCGTGTAGATAACTACGATACGGGAGGGCTTACCAT
CTGGCCCCAGTGCTGCAATGATACCGCGAGACCCACGCTCACCGGCTCCAGATTTATCAGCAATAAACCA
GCCAGCCGGAAGGGCCGAGCGCAGAAGTGGTCCTGCAACTTTATCCGCCTCCATCCAGTCTATTAATTGT
TGCCGGGAAGCTAGAGTAAGTAGTTCGCCAGTTAATAGTTTGCGCAACGTTGTTGCCATTGCTACAGGCA
TCGTGGTGTCACGCTCGTCGTTTGGTATGGCTTCATTCAGCTCCGGTTCCCAACGATCAAGGCGAGTTAC
ATGATCCCCCATGTTGTGCAAAAAAGCGGTTAGCTCCTTCGGTCCTCCGATCGTTGTCAGAAGTAAGTTG
GCCGCAGTGTTATCACTCATGGTTATGGCAGCACTGCATAATTCTCTTACTGTCATGCCATCCGTAAGAT
GCTTTTCTGTGACTGGTGAGTACTCAACCAAGTCATTCTGAGAATAGTGTATGCGGCGACCGAGTTGCTC
TTGCCCGGCGTCAATACGGGATAATACCGCGCCACATAGCAGAACTTTAAAAGTGCTCATCATTGGAAAA
CGTTCTTCGGGGCGAAAACTCTCAAGGATCTTACCGCTGTTGAGATCCAGTTCGATGTAACCCACTCGTG
CACCCAACTGATCTTCAGCATCTTTTACTTTCACCAGCGTTTCTGGGTGAGCAAAAACAGGAAGGCAAAA
TGCCGCAAAAAAGGGAATAAGGGCGACACGGAAATGTTGAATACTCATACTCTTCCTTTTTCAATATTAT
TGAAGCATTTATCAGGGTTATTGTCTCATGAGCGGATACATATTTGAATGTATTTAGAAAAATAAACAAA
TAGGGGTTCCGCGCACATTTCCCCGAAAAGTGCCACCTAAATTGTAAGCGTTAATATTTTGTTAAAATTC
GCGTTAAATTTTTGTTAAATCAGCTCATTTTTTAACCAATAGGCCGAAATCGGCAAAATCCCTTATAAAT
CAAAAGAATAGACCGAGATAGGGT
[37 nt withheld, positions 3735-3771]
AAAGAACGTGGACTCCAACGTCAAAGG
[49 nt withheld, positions 3799-3847]
T
[91 nt withheld, positions 3849-3939]
G
[124 nt withheld, positions 3941-4064]
CCCATTCGCCATTCAGGCTGCGCAACTGTTGGGAAGGGCGATCGGTGCGGGCCTCTTCGCTATTACGCCA
GTCGACCGCCAATTCAATATGGCGTATATGGACTCATGCCAATTCAATATGGTGGATCTGGACCTGTGCC
AATTCAATATGGCGTATATGGACTCGTGCCAATTCAATATGGTGGATCTGGACCCCAGCCAATTCAATAT
GGCGGACTTGGCACCATGCCAATTCAATATGGCGGACCTGGCACTGTGCCAACTGGGGAGGGGTCTACTT
GGCACGGTGCCAAGTTTGAGGAGGGGTCTTGGCCCTGTGCCAAGTCCGCCATATTGAATTGGCATGGTGC
CAATAATGGCGGCCATATTGGCTATATGCCAGGATCAATATATAGGCAATATCCAATATGGCCCTATGCC
AATATGGCTATTGGCCAGGTTCAATACTATGTATTGGCCCTATGCCATATAGTATTCCATATATGGGTTT
TCCTATTGACGTAGATAGCCCCTCCCAATGGGCGGTCCCATATACCATATATGGGGCTTCCTAATACCGC
CCATAGCCACTCCCCCATTGACGTCAATGGTCTCTATATATGGTCTTTCCTATTGACGTCATATGGGCGG
TCCTATTGACGTATATGGCGCCTCCCCCATTGACGTCAATTACGGTAAATGGCCCGCCTGGCTCAATGCC
CATTGACGTCAATAGGACCACCCACCATTGACGTCAATGGGATGGCTCATTGCCCATTCATATCCGTTCT
CACGCCCCCTATTGACGTCAATGACGGTAAATGGCCCACTTGGCAGTACATCAATATCTATTAATAGTAA
CTTGGCAAGTACATTACTATTGGAAGTACGCCAGGGTACATTGGCAGTACTCCCATTGACGTCAATGGCG
GTAAATGGCCCGCGATGGCTGCCAAGTACATCCCCATTGACGTCAATGGGGAGGGGCAATGACGCAAATG
GGCGTTCCATTGACGTAAATGGGCGGTAGGCGTGCCTAATGGGAGGTCTATATAAGCAATGCTCGTTTAG
GGAAC
